Addgene plasmid #103254: LSB-hsa-miR-149-3p
Purpose: Used to sense miRNA activity using fluorescence based tools. hsa-miR-149-3p target in 3' UTR of of mKate. miRNA activity can be measured by the repression of mKate2 relative to EBFP2 fluorescent proteins . Plasmid is inherently unstable; please see Depositor Comments
Depositing lab: Ron Weiss. Depositing organization: Massachusetts Institute of Technology. Publication: A mixed antagonistic/synergistic miRNA repression model enables accurate predictions of multi-input miRNA sensor activity. Gam JJ, Babb J, Weiss R. Nat Commun. 2018 Jun 22;9(1):2430. doi: 10.1038/s41467-018-04575-0. PubMed 29934631.
Backbone
  Vector backbone: Low Sensor Backbone (LSB)
  Vector type: Mammalian Expression, Synthetic Biology
Growth in bacteria
  Bacterial resistance: Ampicillin and Kanamycin, 100 & 50 μg/mL
  Growth temperature: 30°C
  Growth strain: NEB Stable
  Copy number: High Copy
Gene/Insert
  Gene/Insert name: hsa-miR-149-3p target
  Species: H. sapiens (human)
  Entrez Gene: MIR149 (a.k.a. MIRN149, mir-149)
  Promoter: EF-1a
  Cloning method: Gibson Cloning
Terms and licenses: Academic/Nonprofit Terms; Industry Terms: Not Available to Industry
Depositor comments: Please note that this plasmid is inherently unstable due to a repeating poly A element. We recommend performing a diagnostic digest on multiple colonies upon receipt. The depositors would like to note the presence of several discrepancies between the depositor sequence and physical plasmid sequence. In particular, the sequences upstream and downstream of the puromycin coding region have 10 bp insertions which do not affect the ability to perform puromycin selection. The sequences for those regions within the physical plasmids are as follows: Upstream of Puro: GAATTCGACCGCCTGTCTCAAGGTGCCACC; Downstream of Puro: GCTTTGAGACTACGCGTGAATTCACTCCTC.
How to cite: LSB-hsa-miR-149-3p was a gift from Ron Weiss (Addgene plasmid # 103254 ; http://n2t.net/addgene:103254 ; RRID:Addgene_103254)
