[The description below was written by a language model from this plasmid's Addgene catalogue record and pLannotate feature annotations shown in this document.]
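Description:
LSB-hsa-miR-149-3p is a mammalian expression and synthetic-biology plasmid of about 11 kb, built on the Low Sensor Backbone (LSB) and designed to report the activity of the human microRNA miR-149-3p by fluorescence. It is propagated in E. coli from a high-copy ColE1/pUC-type origin and carries both an ampicillin (β-lactamase) and a kanamycin (aph(3')-Ia) resistance gene, with dual selection recorded. A puromycin N-acetyltransferase coding sequence followed by a rabbit β-globin poly(A) signal is also present for selection in mammalian cells, although the feature table does not annotate a promoter directly upstream of it.

The payload consists of two parallel transcription units, each driven by the human EF-1α core promoter with its intron A and terminated by a β-globin 3' region and poly(A) signal. Gateway attB4, attB1 and attB2 sites flank the promoter and coding segments, remnants of the modular assembly of these units. One unit expresses the red fluorescent protein mKate2 and, according to the record, carries the hsa-miR-149-3p target in its 3' UTR; the target itself is not annotated, but would fall in the gap between the mKate2 cassette and its poly(A) region. The other unit expresses EBFP2 without a target and serves as an internal reference for delivery and expression. When miR-149-3p is active in transfected cells, mKate2 output falls relative to EBFP2, so the red-to-blue ratio gives a readout of miRNA activity.

The depositor notes that the repeated poly(A) elements make the plasmid inherently unstable. The physical plasmid also differs slightly from the deposited sequence, with short insertions flanking the puromycin coding region that do not affect selection.
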