Features (pLannotate 1.2.2; 28 found; start..end, strand, type, name):
     87..675     -  rep_origin     ori: high-copy-number ColE1/pMB1/pBR322/pUC origin of replication
    846..1706    -  CDS            AmpR: β-lactamase; bla; confers resistance to ampicillin, carbenicillin, and related antibiotics
   1707..1778    -  promoter       AmpR promoter: bla
   1857..2456    +  CDS            PuroR: puromycin N-acetyltransferase; pac from Streptomyces alboniger; confers resistance to puromycin
   2461..2541    +  CDS            HBB (fragment): HBB_PONPY - Experimental evidence at transcript level: Swiss-Prot protein existence level 2. Involved in oxygen transport from the lung to the various peripheral tissues. From Pongo pygmaeus (Bornean orangutan).
   2612..2667    +  polyA_signal   β-globin poly(A) signal: rabbit β-globin polyadenylation signal (Gil and Proudfoot, 1987)
   3646..3666    +  protein_bind   attB4: mutant version of attB; core recombination site for the Gateway® BP reaction BP Clonase™
   3734..3945    +  promoter       EF-1α core promoter: core promoter for human elongation factor EF-1α
   3946..4884    +  intron         EF-1α intron A: intron upstream of the start codon of human EF-1α
   4911..4931    +  protein_bind   attB1: mutant version of attB; core recombination site for the Gateway® BP reaction BP Clonase™
   4951..5646    +  CDS            mKate2: mKate2 is a basic (constitutively fluorescent) red fluorescent protein published in 2009, derived from Entacmaea quadricolor. It is reported to be a rapidly-maturing monomer with moderate acid sensitivity.
   5666..5690    -  protein_bind   attB2: mutant version of attB; recombination site for the Gateway® BP reaction BP Clonase™
   5830..5904    +  CDS            HBB (fragment): HBB_PONPY - Experimental evidence at transcript level: Swiss-Prot protein existence level 2. Involved in oxygen transport from the lung to the various peripheral tissues. From Pongo pygmaeus (Bornean orangutan).
   5975..6030    +  polyA_signal   β-globin poly(A) signal: rabbit β-globin polyadenylation signal (Gil and Proudfoot, 1987)
   6414..6439    +  misc_feature   SA: splice acceptor site
   7111..7131    +  protein_bind   attB4: mutant version of attB; core recombination site for the Gateway® BP reaction BP Clonase™
   7199..7410    +  promoter       EF-1α core promoter: core promoter for human elongation factor EF-1α
   7411..8349    +  intron         EF-1α intron A: intron upstream of the start codon of human EF-1α
   8376..8396    +  protein_bind   attB1: mutant version of attB; core recombination site for the Gateway® BP reaction BP Clonase™
   8407..9123    +  CDS            EBFP2: EBFP2 is a basic (constitutively fluorescent) blue fluorescent protein published in 2007, derived from Aequorea victoria. It is reported to be a rapidly-maturing monomer with moderate acid sensitivity.
   9131..9155    -  protein_bind   attB2: mutant version of attB; recombination site for the Gateway® BP reaction BP Clonase™
   9159..9239    +  CDS            HBB (fragment): HBB_PONPY - Experimental evidence at transcript level: Swiss-Prot protein existence level 2. Involved in oxygen transport from the lung to the various peripheral tissues. From Pongo pygmaeus (Bornean orangutan).
   9310..9365    +  polyA_signal   β-globin poly(A) signal: rabbit β-globin polyadenylation signal (Gil and Proudfoot, 1987)
   9748..9770    -  protein_bind   lac operator (fragment): The lac repressor binds to the lac operator to inhibit transcription in E. coli. This inhibition can be relieved by adding lactose or isopropyl-β-D-thiogalactopyranoside (IPTG). lac repressor encoded by lacI
   9774..9804    -  promoter       lac promoter: promoter for the E. coli lac operon
   9819..9840    -  protein_bind   CAP binding site: CAP binding activates transcription in the presence of cAMP. E. coli catabolite activator protein
   9853..9892    -  CDS            lacI (fragment): lac repressor; lacI; The lac repressor binds to the lac operator to inhibit transcription in E. coli. This inhibition can be relieved by adding lactose or isopropyl-β-D-thiogalactopyranoside (IPTG).
  10065..10874   +  CDS            KanR: aminoglycoside phosphotransferase; aph(3')-Ia; confers resistance to kanamycin in bacteria or G418 (Geneticin®) in eukaryotes
>Addgene plasmid #103254 | LSB-hsa-miR-149-3p | depositor full sequence | sequence record 195557 | Full Sequence
AATTGAGGGGATAACGCAGGAAAGAACATGTGAGCAAAAGGCCAGCAAAAGGCCAGGAACCGTAAAAAGG
CCGCGTTGCTGGCGTTTTTCCATAGGCTCCGCCCCCCTGACGAGCATCACAAAAATCGACGCTCAAGTCA
GAGGTGGCGAAACCCGACAGGACTATAAAGATACCAGGCGTTTCCCCCTGGAAGCTCCCTCGTGCGCTCT
CCTGTTCCGACCCTGCCGCTTACCGGATACCTGTCCGCCTTTCTCCCTTCGGGAAGCGTGGCGCTTTCTC
ATAGCTCACGCTGTAGGTATCTCAGTTCGGTGTAGGTCGTTCGCTCCAAGCTGGGCTGTGTGCACGAACC
CCCCGTTCAGCCCGACCGCTGCGCCTTATCCGGTAACTATCGTCTTGAGTCCAACCCGGTAAGACACGAC
TTATCGCCACTGGCAGCAGCCACTGGTAACAGGATTAGCAGAGCGAGGTATGTAGGCGGTGCTACAGAGT
TCTTGAAGTGGTGGCCTAACTACGGCTACACTAGAAGAACAGTATTTGGTATCTGCGCTCTGCTGAAGCC
AGTTACCTTCGGAAAAAGAGTTGGTAGCTCTTGATCCGGCAAACAAACCACCGCTGGTAGCGGTGGTTTT
TTTGTTTGCAAGCAGCAGATTACGCGCAGAAAAAAAGGATCTCAAGAAGATCCTTTGATCTTTTCTACGG
GGTCTGACGCTCAGTGGAACGAAAACTCACGTTAAGGGATTTTGGTCATGAGATTATCAAAAAGGATCTT
CACCTAGATCCTTTTAAATTAAAAATGAAGTTTTAAATCAATCTAAAGTATATATGAGTAAACTTGGTCT
GACAGTTACCAATGCTTAATCAGTGAGGCACCTATCTCAGCGATCTGTCTATTTCGTTCATCCATAGTTG
CCTGACTCCCCGTCGTGTAGATAACTACGATACGGGAGGGCTTACCATCTGGCCCCAGTGCTGCAATGAT
ACCGCGAGAACCACGCTCACCGGCTCCAGATTTATCAGCAATAAACCAGCCAGCCGGAAGGGCCGAGCGC
AGAAGTGGTCCTGCAACTTTATCCGCCTCCATCCAGTCTATTAATTGTTGCCGGGAAGCTAGAGTAAGTA
GTTCGCCAGTTAATAGTTTGCGCAACGTTGTTGCCATTGCTACAGGCATCGTGGTGTCACGCTCGTCGTT
TGGTATGGCTTCATTCAGCTCCGGTTCCCAACGATCAAGGCGAGTTACATGATCCCCCATGTTGTGCAAA
AAAGCGGTTAGCTCCTTCGGTCCTCCGATCGTTGTCAGAAGTAAGTTGGCCGCAGTGTTATCACTCATGG
TTATGGCAGCACTGCATAATTCTCTTACTGTCATGCCATCCGTAAGATGCTTTTCTGTGACTGGTGAGTA
CTCAACCAAGTCATTCTGAGAATAGTGTATGCGGCGACCGAGTTGCTCTTGCCCGGCGTCAATACGGGAT
AATACCGCGCCACATAGCAGAACTTTAAAAGTGCTCATCATTGGAAAACGTTCTTCGGGGCGAAAACTCT
CAAGGATCTTACCGCTGTTGAGATCCAGTTCGATGTAACCCACTCGTGCACCCAACTGATCTTCAGCATC
TTTTACTTTCACCAGCGTTTCTGGGTGAGCAAAAACAGGAAGGCAAAATGCCGCAAAAAAGGGAATAAGG
GCGACACGGAAATGTTGAATACTCATACTCTTCCTTTTTCAATATTATTGAAGCATTTATCAGGGTTATT
GTCTCATGAGCGGATACATATTTGAATGTAGCTCCGAATTTCTCGAGGGCTTGTCGACGACGGCGGTCTC
CGTCGTCAGGATCATGAATTCGACCCGCCTGCCACCATGACCGAGTACAAGCCCACGGTGCGCCTCGCCA
CCCGCGACGACGTCCCCCGGGCCGTACGCACCCTCGCCGCCGCGTTCGCCGACTACCCCGCCACGCGCCA
CACCGTCGACCCGGACCGCCACATCGAGCGGGTCACCGAGCTGCAAGAACTCTTCCTCACGCGCGTCGGG
CTCGACATCGGCAAGGTGTGGGTCGCGGACGACGGCGCCGCGGTGGCGGTCTGGACCACGCCGGAGAGCG
TCGAAGCGGGGGCGGTGTTCGCCGAGATCGGCCCGCGCATGGCCGAGTTGAGCGGTTCCCGGCTGGCCGC
GCAGCAACAGATGGAAGGCCTCCTGGCGCCGCACCGGCCCAAGGAGCCCGCGTGGTTCCTGGCCACCGTC
GGCGTCTCGCCCGACCACCAGGGCAAGGGTCTGGGCAGCGCCGTCGTGCTCCCCGGAGTGGAGGCGGCCG
AGCGCGCCGGGGTGCCCGCCTTCCTGGAGACATCCGCGCCCCGCAACCTCCCCTTCTACGAGCGGCTCGG
CTTCACCGTCACCGCCGACGTCGAGGTGCCCGAAGGACCGCGCACCTGGTGCATGACCCGCAAGCCCGGT
GCCTGATACGCGTGAATTCACTCCTCAGGTGCAGGCTGCCTATCAGAAGGTGGTGGCTGGTGTGGCCAAT
GCCCTGGCTCACAAATACCACTGAGATCTTTTTCCCTCTGCCAAAAATTATGGGGACATCATGAAGCCCC
TTGAGCATCTGACTTCTGGCTAATAAAGGAAATTTATTTTCATTGCAATAGTGTGTTGGAATTTTTTGTG
TCTCTCACTCGGAAGGACATATGGGAGGGCAAATCATTTAAAACATCAGAATGAGTATTTGGTTTAGAGT
TTGGCAACATATGCCCATATGCTGGCTGCCATGAACAAAGGTTGGCTATAAAGAGGTCATCAGTATATGA
AACAGCCCCCTGCTGTCCATTCCTTATTCCATAGAAAAGCCTTGACTTGAGGTTAGATTTTTTTTATATT
TTGTTTTGTGTTATTTTTTTCTTTAACATCCCTAAAATTTTCCTTACATGTTTTACTAGCCAGATTTTTC
CTCCTCTCCTGACTACTCCCAGTCATAGCTGTCCCTCTTCTCTTATGGAGATCCCTCGACCTGCAGCCCA
AGCTTGAATTCTCTAGAATTACCCTGTTATCCCTATGCTTGGTTTACCGAGCTCTTATTGGTTTTCAAAC
TTCATTGACTGTGCCCAACGCGCCTGGGAGCTCACGGGGACAGCCCCCCCCCAAAGCCCCCAGGGATGTA
ATTACGTCCCTCCCCCGCTAGGGGGCAGCAGCGAGCCGCCCGGGGCTCCGCTCCGGTCCGGCGCTCCCCC
CGCATCCCCGAGCCGGCAGCGTGCGGGGACAGCCCGGGCACGGGGAAGGTGGCACGGGATCGCTTTCCTC
TGAACGCTTCTCGCTGCTCTTTGAGCCTGCAGACACCTGGGGGGATACGGGGAAAAAGCTAGGCTGAAAG
ACCGGTTCTTAGAATGACACGCGCCTGGGAGCTCACGGGGACAGCCCCCCCCCAAAGCCCCCAGGGATGT
AATTACGTCCCTCCCCCGCTAGGGGGCAGCAGCGAGCCGCCCGGGGCTCCGCTCCGGTCCGGCGCTCCCC
CCGCATCCCCGAGCCGGCAGCGTGCGGGGACAGCCCGGGCACGGGGAAGGTGGCACGGGATCGCTTTCCT
CTGAACGCTTCTCGCTGCTCTTTGAGCCTGCAGACACCTGGGGGGATACGGGGAAAAAGCTAACTTCTGA
GACGACAACTTTGTATAGAAAAGTTGGCTCCGAATTCGCCCTTGACAGCAGAGATCCAGTTTGGTTAATT
AATTGGCTCCGGTGCCCGTCAGTGGGCAGAGCGCACATCGCCCACAGTCCCCGAGAAGTTGTGGGGAGGG
GTCGGCAATTGAACCGGTGCCTAGAGAAGGTGGCGCGGGGTAAACTGGGAAAGTGATGTCGTGTACTGGC
TCCGCCTTTTTCCCGAGGGTGGGGGAGAACCGTATATAAGTGCAGTAGTCGCCGTGAACGTTCTTTTTCG
CAACGGGTTTGCCGCCAGAACACAGGTAAGTGCCGTGTGTGGTTCCCGCGGGCCTGGCCTCTTTACGGGT
TATGGCCCTTGCGTGCCTTGAATTACTTCCACCTGGCTGCAGTACGTGATTCTTGATCCCGAGCTTCGGG
TTGGAAGTGGGTGGGAGAGTTCGAGGCCTTGCGCTTAAGGAGCCCCTTCGCCTCGTGCTTGAGTTGAGGC
CTGGCCTGGGCGCTGGGGCCGCCGCGTGCGAATCTGGTGGCACCTTCGCGCCTGTCTCGCTGCTTTCGAT
AAGTCTCTAGCCATTTAAAATTTTTGATGACCTGCTGCGACGCTTTTTTTCTGGCAAGATAGTCTTGTAA
ATGCGGGCCAAGATCTGCACACTGGTATTTCGGTTTTTGGGGCCGCGGGCGGCGACGGGGCCCGTGCGTC
CCAGCGCACATGTTCGGCGAGGCGGGGCCTGCGAGCGCGGCCACCGAGAATCGGACGGGGGTAGTCTCAA
GCTGGCCGGCCTGCTCTGGTGCCTGGCCTCGCGCCGCCGTGTATCGCCCCGCCCTGGGCGGCAAGGCTGG
CCCGGTCGGCACCAGTTGCGTGAGCGGAAAGATGGCCGCTTCCCGGCCCTGCTGCAGGGAGCTCAAAATG
GAGGACGCGGCGCTCGGGAGAGCGGGCGGGTGAGTCACCCACACAAAGGAAAAGGGCCTTTCCGTCCTCA
GCCGTCGCTTCATGTGACTCCACGGAGTACCGGGCGCCGTCCAGGCACCTCGATTAGTTCTCGAGCTTTT
GGAGTACGTCGTCTTTAGGTTGGGGGGAGGGGTTTTATGCGATGGAGTTTCCCCACACTGAGTGGGTGGA
GACTGAAGTTAGGCCAGCTTGGCACTTGATGTAATTCTCCTTGGAATTTGCCCTTTTTGAGTTTGGATCT
TGGTTCATTCTCAAGCCTCAGACAGTGGTTCAAAGTTTTTTTCTTCCATTTCAGGTGTCGTGAGAAGGGC
GAATTCGACCCAAGTTTGTACAAAAAAGCAGGCTGGATCCAGGTGCCACCATGGTGAGCGAGCTGATTAA
GGAGAACATGCACATGAAGCTGTACATGGAGGGCACCGTGAACAACCACCACTTCAAGTGCACATCCGAG
GGCGAAGGCAAGCCCTACGAGGGCACCCAGACCATGAGAATCAAGGCGGTCGAGGGCGGCCCTCTCCCCT
TCGCCTTCGACATCCTGGCTACCAGCTTCATGTACGGCAGCAAAACCTTCATCAACCACACCCAGGGCAT
CCCCGACTTCTTTAAGCAGTCCTTCCCCGAGGGCTTCACATGGGAGAGAGTCACCACATACGAAGATGGG
GGCGTGCTGACCGCTACCCAGGACACCAGCCTCCAGGACGGCTGCCTCATCTACAACGTCAAGATCAGAG
GGGTGAACTTCCCATCCAACGGCCCTGTGATGCAGAAGAAAACACTCGGCTGGGAGGCCTCCACCGAGAC
ACTGTACCCCGCTGACGGCGGCCTGGAAGGCAGAGCCGACATGGCCCTGAAGCTCGTGGGCGGGGGCCAC
CTGATCTGCAACCTTAAGACCACATACAGATCCAAGAAACCCGCTAAGAACCTCAAGATGCCCGGCGTCT
ACTATGTGGACAGGAGACTGGAAAGAATCAAGGAGGCCGACAAAGAGACATACGTCGAGCAGCACGAGGT
GGCTGTGGCCAGATACTGCGACCTCCCTAGCAAACTGGGGCACAAACTTAATTGAGAATTCTACCACCCA
GCTTTCTTGTACAAAGTGGTACGTCTCAAGACCAGAGGTCTCTGCTTTCTCTATTGCACAGCCCCCGTCC
CTCCCTGCACAGCCCCCGTCCCTCCCTGCACAGCCCCCGTCCCTCCCTGCACAGCCCCCGTCCCTCCCTC
AACCAGAAGAGACCTGTGCTTCACTCCTCAGGTGCAGGCTGCCTATCAGAAGGTGGTGGCTGGTGTGGCC
AATGCCCTGGCTCACAAATACCACTGAGATCTTTTTCCCTCTGCCAAAAATTATGGGGACATCATGAAGC
CCCTTGAGCATCTGACTTCTGGCTAATAAAGGAAATTTATTTTCATTGCAATAGTGTGTTGGAATTTTTT
GTGTCTCTCACTCGGAAGGACATATGGGAGGGCAAATCATTTAAAACATCAGAATGAGTATTTGGTTTAG
AGTTTGGCAACATATGCCCATATGCTGGCTGCCATGAACAAAGGTTGGCTATAAAGAGGTCATCAGTATA
TGAAACAGCCCCCTGCTGTCCATTCCTTATTCCATAGAAAAGCCTTGACTTGAGGTTAGATTTTTTTTAT
ATTTTGTTTTGTGTTATTTTTTTCTTTAACATCCCTAAAATTTTCCTTACATGTTTTACTAGCCAGATTT
TTCCTCCTCTCCTGACTACTCCCAGTCATAGCTGTCCCTCTTCTCTTATGGAGATCCCGAGCGGTGCGTT
TTTATGCTTGTAGTATTGTATAATGTTTTTAAGATCCAAGCTTCTGACCTCTTCTCTTCCTCCCACAGGG
CCTCGAGACAATTGCATCGATGGTACCAGTGAAAGTCTGCAATGAATTCGAGTTGGCGCGCCTGTCATTC
TAAATCTCTCTTTCAGCCTAAAGCTTTTTCCCCGTATCCCCCCAGGTGTCTGCAGGCTCAAAGAGCAGCG
AGAAGCGTTCAGAGGAAAGCGATCCCGTGCCACCTTCCCCGTGCCCGGGCTGTCCCCGCACGCTGCCGGC
TCGGGGATGCGGGGGGAGCGCCGGACCGGAGCGGAGCCCCGGGCGGCTCGCTGCTGCCCCCTAGCGGGGG
AGGGACGTAATTACATCCCTGGGGGCTTTGGGAGGGGGCTGTCCCCGTGAGCTCCCAGGCGCGCCTGTCA
TTCTAAATCTCTCTTTCAGCCTAAAGCTTTTTCCCCGTATCCCCCCAGGTGTCTGCAGGCTCAAAGAGCA
GCGAGAAGCGTTCAGAGGAAAGCGATCCCGTGCCACCTTCCCCGTGCCCGGGCTGTCCCCGCACGCTGCC
GGCTCGGGGATGCGGGGGGAGCGCCGGACCGGAGCGGAGCCCCGGGCGGCTCGCTGCTGCCCCCTAGCGG
GGGAGGGACGTAATTACATCCCTGGGGGCTTTGGGGGGGGGCTGTCCCCGTGAGCTCCCAGGCGCGCCAA
CTCGGTACCGTATCGATGTCGACGTTAACGCTAGTGATATCAACTTTGTATAGAAAAGTTGGCTCCGAAT
TCGCCCTTGACAGCAGAGATCCAGTTTGGTTAATTAATTGGCTCCGGTGCCCGTCAGTGGGCAGAGCGCA
CATCGCCCACAGTCCCCGAGAAGTTGTGGGGAGGGGTCGGCAATTGAACCGGTGCCTAGAGAAGGTGGCG
CGGGGTAAACTGGGAAAGTGATGTCGTGTACTGGCTCCGCCTTTTTCCCGAGGGTGGGGGAGAACCGTAT
ATAAGTGCAGTAGTCGCCGTGAACGTTCTTTTTCGCAACGGGTTTGCCGCCAGAACACAGGTAAGTGCCG
TGTGTGGTTCCCGCGGGCCTGGCCTCTTTACGGGTTATGGCCCTTGCGTGCCTTGAATTACTTCCACCTG
GCTGCAGTACGTGATTCTTGATCCCGAGCTTCGGGTTGGAAGTGGGTGGGAGAGTTCGAGGCCTTGCGCT
TAAGGAGCCCCTTCGCCTCGTGCTTGAGTTGAGGCCTGGCCTGGGCGCTGGGGCCGCCGCGTGCGAATCT
GGTGGCACCTTCGCGCCTGTCTCGCTGCTTTCGATAAGTCTCTAGCCATTTAAAATTTTTGATGACCTGC
TGCGACGCTTTTTTTCTGGCAAGATAGTCTTGTAAATGCGGGCCAAGATCTGCACACTGGTATTTCGGTT
TTTGGGGCCGCGGGCGGCGACGGGGCCCGTGCGTCCCAGCGCACATGTTCGGCGAGGCGGGGCCTGCGAG
CGCGGCCACCGAGAATCGGACGGGGGTAGTCTCAAGCTGGCCGGCCTGCTCTGGTGCCTGGCCTCGCGCC
GCCGTGTATCGCCCCGCCCTGGGCGGCAAGGCTGGCCCGGTCGGCACCAGTTGCGTGAGCGGAAAGATGG
CCGCTTCCCGGCCCTGCTGCAGGGAGCTCAAAATGGAGGACGCGGCGCTCGGGAGAGCGGGCGGGTGAGT
CACCCACACAAAGGAAAAGGGCCTTTCCGTCCTCAGCCGTCGCTTCATGTGACTCCACGGAGTACCGGGC
GCCGTCCAGGCACCTCGATTAGTTCTCGAGCTTTTGGAGTACGTCGTCTTTAGGTTGGGGGGAGGGGTTT
TATGCGATGGAGTTTCCCCACACTGAGTGGGTGGAGACTGAAGTTAGGCCAGCTTGGCACTTGATGTAAT
TCTCCTTGGAATTTGCCCTTTTTGAGTTTGGATCTTGGTTCATTCTCAAGCCTCAGACAGTGGTTCAAAG
TTTTTTTCTTCCATTTCAGGTGTCGTGAGAAGGGCGAATTCGACCCAAGTTTGTACAAAAAAGCAGGCTC
GCCACCATGGTGAGCAAGGGCGAGGAGCTGTTCACCGGGGTGGTGCCCATCCTGGTCGAGCTGGACGGCG
ACGTAAACGGCCACAAGTTCAGCGTGAGGGGCGAGGGCGAGGGCGATGCCACCAACGGCAAGCTGACCCT
GAAGTTCATCTGCACCACCGGCAAGCTGCCCGTGCCCTGGCCCACCCTCGTGACCACCCTGAGCCACGGC
GTGCAGTGCTTCGCCCGCTACCCCGACCACATGAAGCAGCACGACTTCTTCAAGTCCGCCATGCCCGAAG
GCTACGTCCAGGAGCGCACCATCTTCTTCAAGGACGACGGCACCTACAAGACCCGCGCCGAGGTGAAGTT
CGAGGGCGACACCCTAGTGAACCGCATCGAGCTGAAGGGCGTCGACTTCAAGGAGGACGGCAACATCCTG
GGGCACAAGCTGGAGTACAACTTCAACAGCCACAACATCTATATCATGGCCGTCAAGCAGAAGAACGGCA
TCAAGGTGAACTTCAAGATCCGCCACAACGTGGAGGACGGCAGCGTGCAGCTCGCCGACCACTACCAGCA
GAACACCCCCATCGGCGACGGCCCCGTGCTGCTGCCCGACAGCCACTACCTGAGCACCCAGTCCGTGCTG
AGCAAAGACCCCAACGAGAAGCGCGATCACATGGTCCTGCTGGAGTTCCGCACCGCCGCCGGGATCACTC
TCGGCATGGACGAGCTGTACAAGTAATACCACCCAGCTTTCTTGTACAAAGTGGTACGCGTGAATTCACT
CCTCAGGTGCAGGCTGCCTATCAGAAGGTGGTGGCTGGTGTGGCCAATGCCCTGGCTCACAAATACCACT
GAGATCTTTTTCCCTCTGCCAAAAATTATGGGGACATCATGAAGCCCCTTGAGCATCTGACTTCTGGCTA
ATAAAGGAAATTTATTTTCATTGCAATAGTGTGTTGGAATTTTTTGTGTCTCTCACTCGGAAGGACATAT
GGGAGGGCAAATCATTTAAAACATCAGAATGAGTATTTGGTTTAGAGTTTGGCAACATATGCCCATATGC
TGGCTGCCATGAACAAAGGTTGGCTATAAAGAGGTCATCAGTATATGAAACAGCCCCCTGCTGTCCATTC
CTTATTCCATAGAAAAGCCTTGACTTGAGGTTAGATTTTTTTTATATTTTGTTTTGTGTTATTTTTTTCT
TTAACATCCCTAAAATTTTCCTTACATGTTTTACTAGCCAGATTTTTCCTCCTCTCCTGACTACTCCCAG
TCATAGCTGTCCCTCTTCTCTTATGGAGATCCCTCGACCTGCAGCCCAAGCTTGGCGTAATCATGGTCAT
AGCTGTTTCCTGTGTGAAATTGTTATCCGCTCACAATTCCACACAACATACGAGCCGGAAGCATAAAGTG
TAAAGCCTGGGGTGCCTAATGAGTGAGCTAACTCACATTAATTGCGTTGCGCTCACTGCCCGCTTTCCAG
TCGGGAAACCTGTCGTGCCAGCGGATCGACAGTACTAAGCTTGGTCTAATACCCAATCTCTCGTCTTATC
CAGATGTTTTATACGCCTCTGGCCCGTGTCTCAAAATCTCTGATGTTACATTGCACAAGATAAAATAATA
TCATCATGAACAATAAAACTGTCTGCTTACATAAACAGTAATACAAGGGGTGTTATGAGCCATATTCAAC
GGGAAACGTCGAGGCCGCGATTAAATTCCAACATGGATGCTGATTTATATGGGTATAAATGGGCTCGCGA
TAATGTCGGGCAATCAGGTGCGACAATCTATCGCTTGTATGGGAAGCCCGATGCGCCAGAGTTGTTTCTG
AAACATGGCAAAGGTAGCGTTGCCAATGATGTTACAGATGAGATGGTCAGACTAAACTGGCTGACGGAAT
TTATGCCTCTTCCGACCATCAAGCATTTTATCCGTACTCCTGATGATGCATGGTTACTCACCACTGCGAT
CCCCGGAAAAACAGCATTCCAGGTATTAGAAGAATATCCTGATTCAGGTGAAAATATTGTTGATGCGCTG
GCAGTGTTCCTGCGCCGGTTGCATTCGATTCCTGTTTGTAATTGTCCTTTTAACAGCGATCGCGTATTTC
GTCTCGCTCAGGCGCAATCACGAATGAATAACGGTTTGGTTGATGCGAGTGATTTTGATGACGAGCGTAA
TGGCTGGCCTGTTGAACAAGTCTGGAAAGAAATGCATAAACTTTTGCCATTCTCACCGGATTCAGTCGTC
ACTCATGGTGATTTCTCACTTGATAACCTTATTTTTGACGAGGGGAAATTAATAGGTTGTATTGATGTTG
GACGAGTCGGAATCGCAGACCGATACCAGGATCTTGCCATCCTATGGAACTGCCTCGGTGAGTTTTCTCC
TTCATTACAGAAACGGCTTTTTCAAAAATATGGTATTGATAATCCTGATATGAATAAATTGCAGTTTCAT
TTGATGCTCGATGAGTTTTTCTAATCAGAATTGGTTAATTGGTTGTAACACTGGCAGAGCATTACGCTGA
CTTGACGGGACGGCGCAAGCTCATGACCAAAATCCCTTAACGTGAGTTACGCGTCGTTCCACTGAGCGTC
AGAGGTATCACTAGTATTACAGAGGTAAGTTATAACAGTCGCCTAACCC
