>Addgene plasmid #103254 | LSB-hsa-miR-149-3p | depositor partial sequence | sequence record 195558 | hsa-miR-149-3p target
GCACAGCCCCCGTCCCTCCCT
