>Addgene plasmid #103254 | LSB-hsa-miR-149-3p | addgene partial sequence | sequence record 269522 | mKate2-F 5'-ACCCGCTAAGAACCTCAAGA-3'
AGAATCAAGGAGGCCGACAAAGAGACATACGTCGAGCAGCACGAGGTGGCTGTGGCCAGATACTGCGACC
TCCCTAGCAAACTGGGGCACAAACTTAATTGAGAATTCTACCACCCAGCTTTCTTGTACAAAGTGGTACG
TCTCAAGACCAGAGGTCTCTGCTTTCTCTATTGCACAGCCCCCGTCCCTCCCTGCACAGCCCCCGTCCCT
CCCTGCACAGCCCCCGTCCCTCCCTGCACAGCCCCCGTCCCTCCCTCAACCAGAAGAGACCTGTGCTTCA
CTCCTCAGGTGCAGGCTGCCTATCAGAAGGTGGTGGCTGGTGTGGCCAATGCCCTGGCTCACAAATACCA
CTGAGATCTTTTTCCCTCTGCCAAAAATTATGGGGACATCATGAAGCCCCTTGAGCATCTGACTTCTGGC
TAATAAAGGAAATTTATTTTCATTGCAATAGTGTGTTGGAATTTTTTGTGTCTCTCACTCGGAAGGACAT
ATGGGAGGGCAAATCATTTAAAACATCAGAATGAGTATTTGGTTTAGAGTTTGGCAACATATGCCCATAT
GCTGGCTGCCATGAACAAAGGTTGGCTATAAAGAGGTCATCAGTATATGAAACAGCCCCCTGCTGTCCAT
T
